>Addgene plasmid #163065 | pMOS028E: Entry vector for: Mitycam calcium sensor (mitochondrial) | addgene full sequence | sequence record 325091 | Addgene NGS Result
CTTTCCTGCGTTATCCCCTGATTCTGTGGATAACCGTATTACCGCCTTTGAGTGAGCTGATACCGCTCGC
CGCAGCCGAACGACCGAGCGCAGCGAGTCAGTGAGCGAGGAAGCGGAAGAGCGCCCAATACGCAAACCGC
CTCTCCCCGCGCGTTGGCCGATTCATTAATGCAGCTGGCACGACAGGTTTCCCGACTGGAAAGCGGGCAG
TGAGCGCAACGCAATTAATACGCGTACCGCTAGCCAGGAAGAGTTTGTAGAAACGCAAAAAGGCCATCCG
TCAGGATGGCCTTCTGCTTAGTTTGATGCCTGGCAGTTTATGGCGGGCGTCCTGCCCGCCACCCTCCGGG
CCGTTGCTTCACAACGTTCAAATCCGCTCCCGGCGGATTTGTCCTACTCAGGAGAGCGTTCACCGACAAA
CAACAGATAAAACGAAAGGCCCAGTCTTCCGACTGAGCCTTTCGTTTTATTTGATGCCTGGCAGTTCCCT
ACTCTCGCGTTAACGCTAGCATGGATGTTTTCCCAGTCACGACGTTGTAAAACGACGGCCAGTCTTAAGC
TCGGGCCCCAAATAATGATTTTATTTTGACTGATAGTGACCTGTTCGTTGCAACAAATTGATGAGCAATG
CTTTTTTATAATGCCAACTTTGTACAAAAAAGCAGGCTACCATGTCCGTCCTGACGCCGCTGCTGCTGCG
GGGCTTGACAGGCTCGGCCCGGCGGCTCCCAGTGCCGCGCGCCAAGATCCATTCGTTGCCGCCGGAGGGG
AAGCTTGGCATGAAGAGGCGCTGGAAGAAAAACTTCATTGCCGTCAGCGCTGCCAACCGGTTCAAGAAGA
TCTCCAGCTCCGGGGCACTGGGGTCTGCAGGCTACAACAGCACCAACGTCTATATCATGGCCGACAAGCA
GAAGAACGGCATCAAGGCCAACTTCAAGATCCGCCACAACATCGAGGACGGCGGCGTGCAGCTCGCCGAC
CACTACCAGCAGAACACCCCCATCGGCGACGGCCCCGTGCTGCTGCCCGACAACCACTACCTGAGCTTCC
AGTCCGCCCTGAGCAAAGACCCCAACGAGAAGCGCGATCACATGGTCCTGCTGGAGTTCGTGACCGCCGC
CGGGATCACTCTCGGCATGGACGAGCTGTACAAGGTCGACGGTGGCAGCGGTGGCACCGGTGTGAGCAAG
GGCGAGGAGCTGTTCACCGGGGTGGTGCCCATCCTGGTCGAGCTGGACGGCGACGTAAACGGCCACAAGT
TCAGCGTGTCCGGCGAGGGCGAGGGCGATGCCACCTACGGCAAGCTGACCCTGAAGCTCATCTGCACCAC
CGGCAAGCTGCCCGTGCCCTGGCCCACCCTCGTGACCACCTTCGGCTACGGCCTGAAGTGCTTCGCCCGC
TACCCCGACCACATGAAGCAGCACGACTTCTTCAAGTCCGCCATGCCCGAAGGCTACGTCCAGGAGCGCA
CCATCTTCTTCAAGGACGACGGCAACTACAAGACCCGCGCCGAGGTGAAGTTCGAGGGCGACACCCTGGT
GAACCGCATCGAGCTGAAGGGCATCGACTTCAAGGAGGACGGCAACATCCTGGGGCACAAGCTGGAGTAC
AACGGTACCGACCAACTGACAGAAGAGCAGATTGCAGAGTTCAAAGAAGCCTTCTCATTATTCGACAAGG
ATGGGGACGGCACCATCACCACAAAGGAACTTGGCACCGTTATGAGGTCGCTTGGACAAAACCCAACGGA
AGCAGAATTGCAGGATATGATCAATGAAGTCGATGCTGATGGCAATGGAACGATTTACTTTCCTCAATTT
CTTACTATGATGGCTAGAAAAATGAAGGACACAGACAGCGAAGAGGAAATCCGAGAAGCATTCCGTGTTT
TTGACAAGGATGGGAACGGCTACATCAGCGCTGCTGAATTACGTCACGTCATGACAAACCTCGGGGAGAA
GTTAACAGATGAAGAAGTTGATGAAATGATAAGGGAAGCAGATATCGATGGTGATGGCCAAGTAAACTAT
GAAGAGTTTGTACAAATGATGACAGCAAAGTAAGCGGCCGCACCCAGCTTTCTTGTACAAAGTTGGCATT
ATAAGAAAGCATTGCTTATCAATTTGTTGCAACGAACAGGTCACTATCAGTCAAAATAAAATCATTATTT
GCCATCCAGCTGATATCCCCTATAGTGAGTCGTATTACATGGTCATAGCTGTTTCCTGGCAGCTCTGGCC
CGTGTCTCAAAATCTCTGATGTTACATTGCACAAGATAAAAATATATCATCATGAACAATAAAACTGTCT
GCTTACATAAACAGTAATACAAGGGGTGTTATGAGCCATATTCAACGGGAAACGTCGAGGCCGCGATTAA
ATTCCAACATGGATGCTGATTTATATGGGTATAAATGGGCTCGCGATAATGTCGGGCAATCAGGTGCGAC
AATCTATCGCTTGTATGGGAAGCCCGATGCGCCAGAGTTGTTTCTGAAACATGGCAAAGGTAGCGTTGCC
AATGATGTTACAGATGAGATGGTCAGACTAAACTGGCTGACGGAATTTATGCCTCTTCCGACCATCAAGC
ATTTTATCCGTACTCCTGATGATGCATGGTTACTCACCACTGCGATCCCCGGAAAAACAGCATTCCAGGT
ATTAGAAGAATATCCTGATTCAGGTGAAAATATTGTTGATGCGCTGGCAGTGTTCCTGCGCCGGTTGCAT
TCGATTCCTGTTTGTAATTGTCCTTTTAACAGCGATCGCGTATTTCGTCTCGCTCAGGCGCAATCACGAA
TGAATAACGGTTTGGTTGATGCGAGTGATTTTGATGACGAGCGTAATGGCTGGCCTGTTGAACAAGTCTG
GAAAGAAATGCATAAACTTTTGCCATTCTCACCGGATTCAGTCGTCACTCATGGTGATTTCTCACTTGAT
AACCTTATTTTTGACGAGGGGAAATTAATAGGTTGTATTGATGTTGGACGAGTCGGAATCGCAGACCGAT
ACCAGGATCTTGCCATCCTATGGAACTGCCTCGGTGAGTTTTCTCCTTCATTACAGAAACGGCTTTTTCA
AAAATATGGTATTGATAATCCTGATATGAATAAATTGCAGTTTCATTTGATGCTCGATGAGTTTTTCTAA
TCAGAATTGGTTAATTGGTTGTAACACTGGCAGAGCATTACGCTGACTTGACGGGACGGCGCAAGCTCAT
GACCAAAATCCCTTAACGTGAGTTACGCGTCGTTCCACTGAGCGTCAGACCCCGTAGAAAAGATCAAAGG
ATCTTCTTGAGATCCTTTTTTTCTGCGCGTAATCTGCTGCTTGCAAACAAAAAAACCACCGCTACCAGCG
GTGGTTTGTTTGCCGGATCAAGAGCTACCAACTCTTTTTCCGAAGGTAACTGGCTTCAGCAGAGCGCAGA
TACCAAATACTGTTCTTCTAGTGTAGCCGTAGTTAGGCCACCACTTCAAGAACTCTGTAGCACCGCCTAC
ATACCTCGCTCTGCTAATCCTGTTACCAGTGGCTGCTGCCAGTGGCGATAAGTCGTGTCTTACCGGGTTG
GACTCAAGACGATAGTTACCGGATAAGGCGCAGCGGTCGGGCTGAACGGGGGGTTCGTGCACACAGCCCA
GCTTGGAGCGAACGACCTACACCGAACTGAGATACCTACAGCGTGAGCTATGAGAAAGCGCCACGCTTCC
CGAAGGGAGAAAGGCGGACAGGTATCCGGTAAGCGGCAGGGTCGGAACAGGAGAGCGCACGAGGGAGCTT
CCAGGGGGAAACGCCTGGTATCTTTATAGTCCTGTCGGGTTTCGCCACCTCTGACTTGAGCGTCGATTTT
TGTGATGCTCGTCAGGGGGGCGGAGCCTATGGAAAAACGCCAGCAACGCGGCCTTTTTACGGTTCCTGGC
CTTTTGCTGGCCTTTTGCTCACATGTT
Features (pLannotate 1.2.2; 11 found; start..end, strand, type, name):
    121..213     +  CDS            lacI (fragment): lac repressor; lacI; The lac repressor binds to the lac operator to inhibit transcription in E. coli. This inhibition can be relieved by adding lactose or isopropyl-β-D-thiogalactopyranoside (IPTG).
    268..295     -  terminator     rrnB T2 terminator: transcription terminator T2 from the E. coli rrnB gene
    427..470     +  terminator     rrnB T1 terminator: Escherichia coli rrnB; transcription terminator T1 from the E. coli rrnB gene
    517..553     -  CDS            lacZα (fragment): LacZα fragment of β-galactosidase; lacZ fragment
    569..668     +  protein_bind   attL1: mutant version of attL; recombination site for the Gateway® LR reaction LR Clonase™
    672..746     +  CDS            COX8 presequence: mitochondrial presequence of human cytochrome c oxidase subunit VIII (Rizutto et al., 1989)
    783..2060    +  CDS            GCaMP2 (fragment): GCaMP2 is a basic (constitutively fluorescent) green fluorescent protein published in 2006, derived from Aequorea victoria.
   2072..2171    -  protein_bind   attL2: mutant version of attL; recombination site for the Gateway® LR reaction LR Clonase™
   2189..2207    -  promoter       T7 promoter: promoter for bacteriophage T7 RNA polymerase
   2341..3150    +  CDS            KanR: aminoglycoside phosphotransferase; aph(3')-Ia; confers resistance to kanamycin in bacteria or G418 (Geneticin®) in eukaryotes
   3297..3885    +  rep_origin     ori: high-copy-number ColE1/pMB1/pBR322/pUC origin of replication
