[The description below was written by a language model from this plasmid's Addgene catalogue record and pLannotate feature annotations shown in this document.]
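Description:
pMOS028E is a Gateway entry clone built on a pENTR backbone that carries the coding sequence for Mitycam, a synthetic, genetically encoded fluorescent calcium sensor targeted to mitochondria. The plasmid is about 3.9 kb and is propagated in E. coli from a high-copy ColE1/pUC-type origin under kanamycin selection (aminoglycoside phosphotransferase). As is typical of pENTR vectors, rrnB T1 and T2 transcription terminators sit upstream of the cloning region to insulate the insert from read-through transcription. A T7 promoter lies just outside attL2, pointing back toward the insert. The small lacI and lacZα fragments flagged by the annotation appear to be backbone remnants rather than functional genes.

The roughly 1.4 kb insert lies between attL1 and attL2 sites. It begins with the mitochondrial presequence of human cytochrome c oxidase subunit VIII (COX8), which directs the fused protein into the mitochondrial matrix. This is followed by a long open reading frame that the automated annotation matches to a fragment of GCaMP2. That match is consistent with a GFP/calmodulin-type calcium indicator, though the label reflects sequence similarity rather than the sensor's exact identity. No eukaryotic promoter or polyadenylation signal is annotated, as expected for an entry vector. The sensor is therefore not meant to be expressed from this plasmid. Instead, an LR Clonase reaction transfers the attL-flanked cassette into an attR-containing destination vector that supplies the promoter and delivery context. The plasmid belongs to a collection of sensor constructs assembled for multiplexed optical recording of cellular physiology, in which it provides the readout of mitochondrial calcium.
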