Addgene plasmid #163065: pMOS028E: Entry vector for: Mitycam calcium sensor (mitochondrial)
Purpose: Entry vector for: Mitycam calcium sensor (mitochondrial)
Depositing lab: Adam Cohen. Depositing organization: Harvard University. Publication: Multiplexed Optical Sensors in Arrayed Islands of Cells for multimodal recordings of cellular physiology. Werley CA, Boccardo S, Rigamonti A, Hansson EM, Cohen AE. Nat Commun. 2020 Aug 4;11(1):3881. doi: 10.1038/s41467-020-17607-5. PubMed 32753572.
Backbone
  Vector backbone: pENTR
  Backbone size w/o insert (bp): 2586
  Vector type: Gateway entry vector
Growth in bacteria
  Bacterial resistance: Kanamycin, 50 μg/mL
  Growth temperature: 37°C
  Growth strain: DH5alpha
  Copy number: High Copy
Gene/Insert
  Gene/Insert name: Mitycam
  Species: Synthetic
  Insert size (bp): 1392
  Cloning method: Gateway Cloning
  Sequencing primers: 5′ M13F(-21); 3′ M13R
Resource information
  A portion of this plasmid was derived from a plasmid made by: Sarah Kettlewell and Godfrey Smith
Terms and licenses: Academic/Nonprofit Terms; Industry Terms: Not Available to Industry
Depositor comments: Please see PMID: 19249308 for original reporter gene characterization.
How to cite: pMOS028E: Entry vector for: Mitycam calcium sensor (mitochondrial) was a gift from Adam Cohen (Addgene plasmid # 163065 ; http://n2t.net/addgene:163065 ; RRID:Addgene_163065)
