>Addgene plasmid #163065 | pMOS028E: Entry vector for: Mitycam calcium sensor (mitochondrial) | depositor partial sequence | sequence record 315866 | Mitycam
ATGTCCGTCCTGACGCCGCTGCTGCTGCGGGGCTTGACAGGCTCGGCCCGGCGGCTCCCAGTGCCGCGCG
CCAAGATCCATTCGTTGCCGCCGGAGGGGAAGCTTGGCATGAAGAGGCGCTGGAAGAAAAACTTCATTGC
CGTCAGCGCTGCCAACCGGTTCAAGAAGATCTCCAGCTCCGGGGCACTGGGGTCTGCAGGCTACAACAGC
ACCAACGTCTATATCATGGCCGACAAGCAGAAGAACGGCATCAAGGCCAACTTCAAGATCCGCCACAACA
TCGAGGACGGCGGCGTGCAGCTCGCCGACCACTACCAGCAGAACACCCCCATCGGCGACGGCCCCGTGCT
GCTGCCCGACAACCACTACCTGAGCTTCCAGTCCGCCCTGAGCAAAGACCCCAACGAGAAGCGCGATCAC
ATGGTCCTGCTGGAGTTCGTGACCGCCGCCGGGATCACTCTCGGCATGGACGAGCTGTACAAGGTCGACG
GTGGCAGCGGTGGCACCGGTGTGAGCAAGGGCGAGGAGCTGTTCACCGGGGTGGTGCCCATCCTGGTCGA
GCTGGACGGCGACGTAAACGGCCACAAGTTCAGCGTGTCCGGCGAGGGCGAGGGCGATGCCACCTACGGC
AAGCTGACCCTGAAGCTCATCTGCACCACCGGCAAGCTGCCCGTGCCCTGGCCCACCCTCGTGACCACCT
TCGGCTACGGCCTGAAGTGCTTCGCCCGCTACCCCGACCACATGAAGCAGCACGACTTCTTCAAGTCCGC
CATGCCCGAAGGCTACGTCCAGGAGCGCACCATCTTCTTCAAGGACGACGGCAACTACAAGACCCGCGCC
GAGGTGAAGTTCGAGGGCGACACCCTGGTGAACCGCATCGAGCTGAAGGGCATCGACTTCAAGGAGGACG
GCAACATCCTGGGGCACAAGCTGGAGTACAACGGTACCGACCAACTGACAGAAGAGCAGATTGCAGAGTT
CAAAGAAGCCTTCTCATTATTCGACAAGGATGGGGACGGCACCATCACCACAAAGGAACTTGGCACCGTT
ATGAGGTCGCTTGGACAAAACCCAACGGAAGCAGAATTGCAGGATATGATCAATGAAGTCGATGCTGATG
GCAATGGAACGATTTACTTTCCTCAATTTCTTACTATGATGGCTAGAAAAATGAAGGACACAGACAGCGA
AGAGGAAATCCGAGAAGCATTCCGTGTTTTTGACAAGGATGGGAACGGCTACATCAGCGCTGCTGAATTA
CGTCACGTCATGACAAACCTCGGGGAGAAGTTAACAGATGAAGAAGTTGATGAAATGATAAGGGAAGCAG
ATATCGATGGTGATGGCCAAGTAAACTATGAAGAGTTTGTACAAATGATGACAGCAAAGTAA
